>Addgene plasmid #120500 | EF1a_KLF14_P2A_Hygro_Barcode | addgene full sequence | sequence record 234745 | Addgene NGS Result
GTCGACGGATCGGGAGATCTCCCGATCCCCTATGGTGCACTCTCAGTACAATCTGCTCTGATGCCGCATA
GTTAAGCCAGTATCTGCTCCCTGCTTGTGTGTTGGAGGTCGCTGAGTAGTGCGCGAGCAAAATTTAAGCT
ACAACAAGGCAAGGCTTGACCGACAATTGCATGAAGAATCTGCTTAGGGTTAGGCGTTTTGCGCTGCTTC
GCGATGTACGGGCCAGATATACGCGTTGACATTGATTATTGACTAGTTATTAATAGTAATCAATTACGGG
GTCATTAGTTCATAGCCCATATATGGAGTTCCGCGTTACATAACTTACGGTAAATGGCCCGCCTGGCTGA
CCGCCCAACGACCCCCGCCCATTGACGTCAATAATGACGTATGTTCCCATAGTAACGCCAATAGGGACTT
TCCATTGACGTCAATGGGTGGAGTATTTACGGTAAACTGCCCACTTGGCAGTACATCAAGTGTATCATAT
GCCAAGTACGCCCCCTATTGACGTCAATGACGGTAAATGGCCCGCCTGGCATTATGCCCAGTACATGACC
TTATGGGACTTTCCTACTTGGCAGTACATCTACGTATTAGTCATCGCTATTACCATGGTGATGCGGTTTT
GGCAGTACATCAATGGGCGTGGATAGCGGTTTGACTCACGGGGATTTCCAAGTCTCCACCCCATTGACGT
CAATGGGAGTTTGTTTTGGCACCAAAATCAACGGGACTTTCCAAAATGTCGTAACAACTCCGCCCCATTG
ACGCAAATGGGCGGTAGGCGTGTACGGTGGGAGGTCTATATAAGCAGCGCGTTTTGCCTGTACTGGGTCT
CTCTGGTTAGACCAGATCTGAGCCTGGGAGCTCTCTGGCTAACTAGGGAACCCACTGCTTAAGCCTCAAT
AAAGCTTGCCTTGAGTGCTTCAAGTAGTGTGTGCCCGTCTGTTGTGTGACTCTGGTAACTAGAGATCCCT
CAGACCCTTTTAGTCAGTGTGGAAAATCTCTAGCAGTGGCGCCCGAACAGGGACTTGAAAGCGAAAGGGA
AACCAGAGGAGCTCTCTCGACGCAGGACTCGGCTTGCTGAAGCGCGCACGGCAAGAGGCGAGGGGCGGCG
ACTGGTGAGTACGCCAAAAATTTTGACTAGCGGAGGCTAGAAGGAGAGAGATGGGTGCGAGAGCGTCAGT
ATTAAGCGGGGGAGAATTAGATCGCGATGGGAAAAAATTCGGTTAAGGCCAGGGGGAAAGAAAAAATATA
AATTAAAACATATAGTATGGGCAAGCAGGGAGCTAGAACGATTCGCAGTTAATCCTGGCCTGTTAGAAAC
ATCAGAAGGCTGTAGACAAATACTGGGACAGCTACAACCATCCCTTCAGACAGGATCAGAAGAACTTAGA
TCATTATATAATACAGTAGCAACCCTCTATTGTGTGCATCAAAGGATAGAGATAAAAGACACCAAGGAAG
CTTTAGACAAGATAGAGGAAGAGCAAAACAAAAGTAAGACCACCGCACAGCAAGCGGCCGCTGATCTTCA
GACCTGGAGGAGGAGATATGAGGGACAATTGGAGAAGTGAATTATATAAATATAAAGTAGTAAAAATTGA
ACCATTAGGAGTAGCACCCACCAAGGCAAAGAGAAGAGTGGTGCAGAGAGAAAAAAGAGCAGTGGGAATA
GGAGCTTTGTTCCTTGGGTTCTTGGGAGCAGCAGGAAGCACTATGGGCGCAGCGTCAATGACGCTGACGG
TACAGGCCAGACAATTATTGTCTGGTATAGTGCAGCAGCAGAACAATTTGCTGAGGGCTATTGAGGCGCA
ACAGCATCTGTTGCAACTCACAGTCTGGGGCATCAAGCAGCTCCAGGCAAGAATCCTGGCTGTGGAAAGA
TACCTAAAGGATCAACAGCTCCTGGGGATTTGGGGTTGCTCTGGAAAACTCATTTGCACCACTGCTGTGC
CTTGGAATGCTAGTTGGAGTAATAAATCTCTGGAACAGATTTGGAATCACACGACCTGGATGGAGTGGGA
CAGAGAAATTAACAATTACACAAGCTTAATACACTCCTTAATTGAAGAATCGCAAAACCAGCAAGAAAAG
AATGAACAAGAATTATTGGAATTAGATAAATGGGCAAGTTTGTGGAATTGGTTTAACATAACAAATTGGC
TGTGGTATATAAAATTATTCATAATGATAGTAGGAGGCTTGGTAGGTTTAAGAATAGTTTTTGCTGTACT
TTCTATAGTGAATAGAGTTAGGCAGGGATATTCACCATTATCGTTTCAGACCCACCTCCCAACCCCGAGG
GGACCCGACAGGCCCGAAGGAATAGAAGAAGAAGGTGGAGAGAGAGACAGAGACAGATCCATTCGATTAG
TGAACGGATCGGCACTGCGTGCGCCAATTCTGCAGACAAATGGCAGTATTCATCCACAATTTTAAAAGAA
AAGGGGGGATTGGGGGGTACAGTGCAGGGGAAAGAATAGTAGACATAATAGCAACAGACATACAAACTAA
AGAATTACAAAAACAAATTACAAAAATTCAAAATTTTCGGGTTTATTACAGGGACAGCAGAGATCCAGTT
TGGTTAATTAATCGATAAGCTTTGCAAAGATGGATAAAGTTTTAAACAGAGAGGAATCTTTGCAGCTAAT
GGACCTTCTAGGTCTTGAAAGGAGTGGGAATTGGCTCCGGTGCCCGTCAGTGGGCAGAGCGCACATCGCC
CACAGTCCCCGAGAAGTTGGGGGGAGGGGTCGGCAATTGAACCGGTGCCTAGAGAAGGTGGCGCGGGGTA
AACTGGGAAAGTGATGTCGTGTACTGGCTCCGCCTTTTTCCCGAGGGTGGGGGAGAACCGTATATAAGTG
CAGTAGTCGCCGTGAACGTTCTTTTTCGCAACGGGTTTGCCGCCAGAACACAGGTAAGTGCCGTGTGTGG
TTCCCGCGGGCCTGGCCTCTTTACGGGTTATGGCCCTTGCGTGCCTTGAATTACTTCCACCTGGCTGCAG
TACGTGATTCTTGATCCCGAGCTTCGGGTTGGAAGTGGGTGGGAGAGTTCGAGGCCTTGCGCTTAAGGAG
CCCCTTCGCCTCGTGCTTGAGTTGAGGCCTGGCCTGGGCGCTGGGGCCGCCGCGTGCGAATCTGGTGGCA
CCTTCGCGCCTGTCTCGCTGCTTTCGATAAGTCTCTAGCCATTTAAAATTTTTGATGACCTGCTGCGACG
CTTTTTTTCTGGCAAGATAGTCTTGTAAATGCGGGCCAAGATCTGCACACTGGTATTTCGGTTTTTGGGG
CCGCGGGCGGCGACGGGGCCCGTGCGTCCCAGCGCACATGTTCGGCGAGGCGGGGCCTGCGAGCGCGGCC
ACCGAGAATCGGACGGGGGTAGTCTCAAGCTGGCCGGCCTGCTCTGGTGCCTGGCCTCGCGCCGCCGTGT
ATCGCCCCGCCCTGGGCGGCAAGGCTGGCCCGGTCGGCACCAGTTGCGTGAGCGGAAAGATGGCCGCTTC
CCGGCCCTGCTGCAGGGAGCTCAAAATGGAGGACGCGGCGCTCGGGAGAGCGGGCGGGTGAGTCACCCAC
ACAAAGGAAAAGGGCCTTTCCGTCCTCAGCCGTCGCTTCATGTGACTCCACGGAGTACCGGGCGCCGTCC
AGGCACCTCGATTAGTTCTCGAGCTTTTGGAGTACGTCGTCTTTAGGTTGGGGGGAGGGGTTTTATGCGA
TGGAGTTTCCCCACACTGAGTGGGTGGAGACTGAAGTTAGGCCAGCTTGGCACTTGATGTAATTCTCCTT
GGAATTTGCCCTTTTTGAGTTTGGATCTTGGTTCATTCTCAAGCCTCAGACAGTGGTTCAAAGTTTTTTT
CTTCCATTTCAGGTGTCGTGAGGAATTAGCTTGGTACTAATACGACTCACTATAGGGAGACCCAAGCTGG
CTAGGTAAGCTTGATATCGAATTCCTGCAGCCCGGGGGATCCCGCCACCATGTCAGCCGCAGTCGCATGC
CTTGATTACTTCGCGGCCGAGTGTCTTGTTTCCATGTCAGCGGGGGCTGTCGTTCACAGAAGACCACCAG
ACCCGGAGGGAGCGGGAGGGGCAGCTGGATCTGAAGTCGGCGCGGCTCCACCTGAATCAGCGCTTCCCGG
CCCTGGTCCTCCAGGTCCCGCTAGCGTGCCCCAACTCCCACAAGTGCCTGCTCCGAGTCCTGGAGCGGGC
GGAGCAGCCCCGCATCTCCTTGCAGCATCAGTGTGGGCCGATCTTCGCGGAAGCTCCGGGGAGGGCTCCT
GGGAAAACAGCGGAGAGGCCCCGCGAGCTTCAAGCGGCTTTTCCGATCCAATCCCTTGCAGTGTTCAAAC
CCCATGCTCCGAGCTCGCGCCCGCGTCCGGAGCTGCGGCAGTGTGCGCACCTGAAAGCTCATCCGATGCG
CCGGCCGTTCCATCTGCGCCAGCTGCTCCCGGTGCACCCGCAGCATCTGGCGGCTTTAGTGGTGGAGCTC
TTGGGGCGGGTCCCGCCCCTGCGGCGGATCAAGCTCCTCGCAGGCGCAGTGTTACGCCCGCAGCAAAACG
GCATCAATGCCCCTTTCCTGGTTGTACAAAAGCATACTATAAGTCATCCCATCTCAAGAGTCACCAGAGG
ACGCATACAGGTGAGAGACCTTTTAGCTGTGACTGGCTCGATTGCGACAAGAAATTTACGCGGAGCGACG
AACTTGCGCGGCACTACCGCACTCACACTGGAGAAAAGAGGTTCTCTTGTCCCCTGTGTCCCAAGCAGTT
CTCACGCAGTGATCACTTGACAAAACATGCTAGGAGACATCCAACATACCATCCCGACATGATAGAGTAT
CGAGGTAGGCGACGCACACCTAGAATTGATCCTCCGCTGACTAGTGAAGTCGAGTCAAGTGCCAGTGGAA
GCGGACCGGGTCCCGCGCCCTCATTTACAACCTGTCTTGGATCCGGCGCAACAAACTTCTCTCTGCTGAA
ACAAGCCGGAGATGTCGAAGAGAATCCTGGACCGATGAAAAAGCCTGAACTCACCGCGACGTCTGTCGAG
AAGTTTCTGATCGAAAAGTTCGACAGCGTCTCCGACCTGATGCAGCTCTCGGAGGGCGAAGAATCTCGTG
CTTTCAGCTTCGATGTAGGAGGGCGTGGATATGTCCTGCGGGTAAATAGCTGCGCCGATGGTTTCTACAA
AGATCGTTATGTTTATCGGCACTTTGCATCGGCCGCGCTCCCGATTCCGGAAGTGCTTGACATTGGGGAA
TTCAGCGAGAGCCTGACCTATTGCATCTCCCGCCGTGCACAGGGTGTCACGTTGCAAGACCTGCCTGAAA
CCGAACTGCCCGCTGTTCTGCAGCCGGTCGCGGAGGCCATGGATGCGATCGCTGCGGCCGATCTTAGCCA
GACGAGCGGGTTCGGCCCATTCGGACCGCAAGGAATCGGTCAATACACTACATGGCGTGATTTCATATGC
GCGATTGCTGATCCCCATGTGTATCACTGGCAAACTGTGATGGACGACACCGTCAGTGCGTCCGTCGCGC
AGGCTCTCGATGAGCTGATGCTTTGGGCCGAGGACTGCCCCGAAGTCCGGCACCTCGTGCACGCGGATTT
CGGCTCCAACAATGTCCTGACGGACAATGGCCGCATAACAGCGGTCATTGACTGGAGCGAGGCGATGTTC
GGGGATTCCCAATACGAGGTCGCCAACATCTTCTTCTGGAGGCCGTGGTTGGCTTGTATGGAGCAGCAGA
CGCGCTACTTCGAGCGGAGGCATCCGGAGCTTGCAGGATCGCCGCGGCTCCGGGCGTATATGCTCCGCAT
TGGTCTTGACCAACTCTATCAGAGCTTGGTTGACGGCAATTTCGATGATGCAGCTTGGGCGCAGGGTCGA
TGCGACGCAATCGTCCGATCCGGAGCCGGGACTGTCGGGCGTACACAAATCGCCCGCAGAAGCGCGGCCG
TCTGGACCGATGGCTGTGTAGAAGTACTCGCCGATAGTGGAAACCGACGCCCCAGCACTCGTCCGAGGGC
AAAGGAATAAGTTAGAACTATTTCCTGGCTGTTACGCGCTCTTATTTCTCCCGTATCTCTACTGACGGGC
TTGTTAAACAGTGAACCGCCCGCCCCACGACCCGCAGCGCCCGACCGAAAGGAGCGCACGACCCCATGCA
TCGAACAAAAGAAAAGGGGGGACTGGAAGGGCTAATTCACTCCCAACGAAGACAAGATATCATAACTTCG
TATAGCATACATTATACGAAGTTATCGGCTAGCTGGTCCGGACTGTACTGGGTCTCTCTGGTTAGACCAG
ATCTGAGCCTGGGAGCTCTCTGGCTAACTAGGGAACCCACTGCTTAAGCCTCAATAAAGCTTGCCTTGAG
TGCTTCAAGTAGTGTGTGCCCGTCTGTTGTGTGACTCTGGTAACTAGAGATCCCTCAGACCCTTTTAGTC
AGTGTGGAAAATCTCTAGCAGGGCCCGTTTAAACCCGCTGATCAGCCTCGACTGTGCCTTCTAGTTGCCA
GCCATCTGTTGTTTGCCCCTCCCCCGTGCCTTCCTTGACCCTGGAAGGTGCCACTCCCACTGTCCTTTCC
TAATAAAATGAGGAAATTGCATCGCATTGTCTGAGTAGGTGTCATTCTATTCTGGGGGGTGGGGTGGGGC
AGGACAGCAAGGGGGAGGATTGGGAAGACAATAGCAGGCATGCTGGGGATGCGGTGGGCTCTATGGCTTC
TGAGGCGGAAAGAACCAGCTGGGGCTCTAGGGGGTATCCCC
[124 nt withheld, positions 6762-6885]
C
[91 nt withheld, positions 6887-6977]
A
[49 nt withheld, positions 6979-7027]
CCTTTGACGTTGGAGTCCACGTTCTTT
[37 nt withheld, positions 7055-7091]
ACCCTATCTCGGTCTATTCTTTTGATTTATAAGGGATTTTGCCGATTTCGGCCTATTGGTTAAAAAATGA
GCTGATTTAACAAAAATTTAACGCGAATTAATTCTGTGGAATGTGTGTCAGTTAGGGTGTGGAAAGTCCC
CAGGCTCCCCAGCAGGCAGAAGTATGCAAAGCATGCATCTCAATTAGTCAGCAACCAGGTGTGGAAAGTC
CCCAGGCTCCCCAGCAGGCAGAAGTATGCAAAGCATGCATCTCAATTAGTCAGCAACCATAGTCCCGCCC
CTAACTCCGCCCATCCCGCCCCTAACTCCGCCCAGTTCCGCCCATTCTCCGCCCCATGGCTGACTAATTT
TTTTTATTTATGCAGAGGCCGAGGCCGCCTCTGCCTCTGAGCTATTCCAGAAGTAGTGAGGAGGCTTTTT
TGGAGGCCTAGGCTTTTGCAAAAAGCTCCCGGGAGCTTGTATATCCATTTTCGGATCTGATCAGCACGTG
TTGACAATTAATCATCGGCATAGTATATCGGCATAGTATAATACGACAAGGTGAGGAACTAAACCATGGC
CAAGTTGACCAGTGCCGTTCCGGTGCTCACCGCGCGCGACGTCGCCGGAGCGGTCGAGTTCTGGACCGAC
CGGCTCGGGTTCTCCCGGGACTTCGTGGAGGACGACTTCGCCGGTGTGGTCCGGGACGACGTGACCCTGT
TCATCAGCGCGGTCCAGGACCAGGTGGTGCCGGACAACACCCTGGCCTGGGTGTGGGTGCGCGGCCTGGA
CGAGCTGTACGCCGAGTGGTCGGAGGTCGTGTCCACGAACTTCCGGGACGCCTCCGGGCCGGCCATGACC
GAGATCGGCGAGCAGCCGTGGGGGCGGGAGTTCGCCCTGCGCGACCCGGCCGGCAACTGCGTGCACTTCG
TGGCCGAGGAGCAGGACTGACACGTGCTACGAGATTTCGATTCCACCGCCGCCTTCTATGAAAGGTTGGG
CTTCGGAATCGTTTTCCGGGACGCCGGCTGGATGATCCTCCAGCGCGGGGATCTCATGCTGGAGTTCTTC
GCCCACCCCAACTTGTTTATTGCAGCTTATAATGGTTACAAATAAAGCAATAGCATCACAAATTTCACAA
ATAAAGCATTTTTTTCACTGCATTCTAGTTGTGGTTTGTCCAAACTCATCAATGTATCTTATCATGTCTG
TATACCGTCGACCTCTAGCTAGAGCTTGGCGTAATCATGGTCATAGCTGTTTCCTGTGTGAAATTGTTAT
CCGCTCACAATTCCACACAACATACGAGCCGGAAGCATAAAGTGTAAAGCCTGGGGTGCCTAATGAGTGA
GCTAACTCACATTAATTGCGTTGCGCTCACTGCCCGCTTTCCAGTCGGGAAACCTGTCGTGCCAGCTGCA
TTAATGAATCGGCCAACGCGCGGGGAGAGGCGGTTTGCGTATTGGGCGCTCTTCCGCTTCCTCGCTCACT
GACTCGCTGCGCTCGGTCGTTCGGCTGCGGCGAGCGGTATCAGCTCACTCAAAGGCGGTAATACGGTTAT
CCACAGAATCAGGGGATAACGCAGGAAAGAACATGTGAGCAAAAGGCCAGCAAAAGGCCAGGAACCGTAA
AAAGGCCGCGTTGCTGGCGTTTTTCCATAGGCTCCGCCCCCCTGACGAGCATCACAAAAATCGACGCTCA
AGTCAGAGGTGGCGAAACCCGACAGGACTATAAAGATACCAGGCGTTTCCCCCTGGAAGCTCCCTCGTGC
GCTCTCCTGTTCCGACCCTGCCGCTTACCGGATACCTGTCCGCCTTTCTCCCTTCGGGAAGCGTGGCGCT
TTCTCATAGCTCACGCTGTAGGTATCTCAGTTCGGTGTAGGTCGTTCGCTCCAAGCTGGGCTGTGTGCAC
GAACCCCCCGTTCAGCCCGACCGCTGCGCCTTATCCGGTAACTATCGTCTTGAGTCCAACCCGGTAAGAC
ACGACTTATCGCCACTGGCAGCAGCCACTGGTAACAGGATTAGCAGAGCGAGGTATGTAGGCGGTGCTAC
AGAGTTCTTGAAGTGGTGGCCTAACTACGGCTACACTAGAAGAACAGTATTTGGTATCTGCGCTCTGCTG
AAGCCAGTTACCTTCGGAAAAAGAGTTGGTAGCTCTTGATCCGGCAAACAAACCACCGCTGGTAGCGGTG
GTTTTTTTGTTTGCAAGCAGCAGATTACGCGCAGAAAAAAAGGATCTCAAGAAGATCCTTTGATCTTTTC
TACGGGGTCTGACGCTCAGTGGAACGAAAACTCACGTTAAGGGATTTTGGTCATGAGATTATCAAAAAGG
ATCTTCACCTAGATCCTTTTAAATTAAAAATGAAGTTTTAAATCAATCTAAAGTATATATGAGTAAACTT
GGTCTGACAGTTACCAATGCTTAATCAGTGAGGCACCTATCTCAGCGATCTGTCTATTTCGTTCATCCAT
AGTTGCCTGACTCCCCGTCGTGTAGATAACTACGATACGGGAGGGCTTACCATCTGGCCCCAGTGCTGCA
ATGATACCGCGAGACCCACGCTCACCGGCTCCAGATTTATCAGCAATAAACCAGCCAGCCGGAAGGGCCG
AGCGCAGAAGTGGTCCTGCAACTTTATCCGCCTCCATCCAGTCTATTAATTGTTGCCGGGAAGCTAGAGT
AAGTAGTTCGCCAGTTAATAGTTTGCGCAACGTTGTTGCCATTGCTACAGGCATCGTGGTGTCACGCTCG
TCGTTTGGTATGGCTTCATTCAGCTCCGGTTCCCAACGATCAAGGCGAGTTACATGATCCCCCATGTTGT
GCAAAAAAGCGGTTAGCTCCTTCGGTCCTCCGATCGTTGTCAGAAGTAAGTTGGCCGCAGTGTTATCACT
CATGGTTATGGCAGCACTGCATAATTCTCTTACTGTCATGCCATCCGTAAGATGCTTTTCTGTGACTGGT
GAGTACTCAACCAAGTCATTCTGAGAATAGTGTATGCGGCGACCGAGTTGCTCTTGCCCGGCGTCAATAC
GGGATAATACCGCGCCACATAGCAGAACTTTAAAAGTGCTCATCATTGGAAAACGTTCTTCGGGGCGAAA
ACTCTCAAGGATCTTACCGCTGTTGAGATCCAGTTCGATGTAACCCACTCGTGCACCCAACTGATCTTCA
GCATCTTTTACTTTCACCAGCGTTTCTGGGTGAGCAAAAACAGGAAGGCAAAATGCCGCAAAAAAGGGAA
TAAGGGCGACACGGAAATGTTGAATACTCATACTCTTCCTTTTTCAATATTATTGAAGCATTTATCAGGG
TTATTGTCTCATGAGCGGATACATATTTGAATGTATTTAGAAAAATAAACAAATAGGGGTTCCGCGCACA
TTTCCCCGAAAAGTGCCACCTGAC
Features (pLannotate 1.2.2; 33 found; start..end, strand, type, name):
     31..83      -  misc_feature   bom (fragment): basis of mobility region from pBR322
    238..617     +  enhancer       CMV enhancer: human cytomegalovirus immediate early enhancer
    618..817     +  promoter       CMV promoter: human cytomegalovirus (CMV) immediate early promoter
    835..1015    +  LTR            5' LTR (truncated): truncated 5' long terminal repeat (LTR) from HIV-1
   1062..1187    +  misc_feature   HIV-1 Ψ: packaging signal of human immunodeficiency virus type 1
   1171..1534    +  CDS            HIV-1 gag (fragment): gag protein from human immunodeficiency virus 1; gag
   1680..1913    +  misc_feature   RRE: The Rev response element (RRE) of HIV-1 allows for Rev-dependent mRNA export from the nucleus to the cytoplasm.
   2290..2390    +  CDS            Rev (fragment): human immunodeficiency virus 1 (HIV-1) Rev protein; rev; enhances nuclear export of unspliced and incompletely spliced viral mRNAs
   2440..2557    +  misc_feature   cPPT/CTS: central polypurine tract and central termination sequence of HIV-1
   2620..2686    +  CDS            small t antigen (fragment): SV40 (simian virus 40) small t antigen
   2693..3871    +  promoter       EF-1α promoter: strong constitutive promoter for human elongation factor EF-1α
   3888..3906    +  promoter       T7 promoter: promoter for bacteriophage T7 RNA polymerase
   3926..3962    -  misc_feature   MCS (fragment): pBluescript multiple cloning site
   3970..4938    +  CDS            KLF14: KLF14_HUMAN - Also known as BTEB5. Experimental evidence at transcript level: Swiss-Prot protein existence level 2. From Homo sapiens (Human).
   5005..6027    +  CDS            hph: KHYB_ECOLX - Experimental evidence at protein level: Swiss-Prot protein existence level 1. The aminoglycoside phosphotransferases achieve inactivation of their antibiotic substrates by phosphorylation. Only phosphorylates hygromycin and closely related compounds such as demethyl analogs and destomycin. From Escherichia coli.
   6111..6224    +  CDS            nef (fragment): NEF_HV1LA - Experimental evidence at protein level: Swiss-Prot protein existence level 1. Extracellular Nef protein targets CD4(+) T-lymphocytes for apoptosis by interacting with CXCR4 surface receptors. From Human immunodeficiency virus type 1 group M subtype B (isolate Lai) (HIV-1).
   6222..6255    +  protein_bind   loxP: Cre-mediated recombination occurs in the 8-bp core sequence (GCATACAT). Cre recombinase
   6280..6460    +  LTR            5' LTR (truncated): truncated 5' long terminal repeat (LTR) from HIV-1
   6492..6716    +  polyA_signal   bGH poly(A) signal: bovine growth hormone polyadenylation signal
   6720..6741    +  promoter       SV40 promoter (fragment): SV40 enhancer and early promoter
   6762..7190    +  rep_origin     f1 ori (sequence partly withheld): f1 bacteriophage origin of replication; arrow indicates direction of (+) strand synthesis
   7204..7533    +  promoter       SV40 promoter: SV40 enhancer and early promoter
   7581..7628    +  promoter       EM7 promoter: synthetic bacterial promoter&nbsp
   7647..8021    +  CDS            BleoR: antibiotic-binding protein; Sh ble from Streptoalloteichus hindustanus; confers resistance to bleomycin, phleomycin, and Zeocin™
   8031..8156    +  CDS            ble (fragment): BLE_KLEPN - Experimental evidence at protein level: Swiss-Prot protein existence level 1. Binding protein with a strong affinity to the bleomycin family of antibiotics. Binds to CL990; an antimitotic-antibiotic compound. From Klebsiella pneumoniae.
   8151..8272    +  polyA_signal   SV40 poly(A) signal: SV40 polyadenylation signal
   8345..8361    -  protein_bind   lac operator: The lac repressor binds to the lac operator to inhibit transcription in E. coli. This inhibition can be relieved by adding lactose or isopropyl-β-D-thiogalactopyranoside (IPTG). lac repressor encoded by lacI
   8369..8399    -  promoter       lac promoter: promoter for the E. coli lac operon
   8414..8435    -  protein_bind   CAP binding site: CAP binding activates transcription in the presence of cAMP. E. coli catabolite activator protein
   8448..8540    -  CDS            lacI (fragment): lac repressor; lacI; The lac repressor binds to the lac operator to inhibit transcription in E. coli. This inhibition can be relieved by adding lactose or isopropyl-β-D-thiogalactopyranoside (IPTG).
   8723..9311    -  rep_origin     ori: high-copy-number ColE1/pMB1/pBR322/pUC origin of replication
   9482..10342   -  CDS            AmpR: β-lactamase; bla; confers resistance to ampicillin, carbenicillin, and related antibiotics
  10343..10447   -  promoter       AmpR promoter: bla
