[The description below was written by a language model from this plasmid's Addgene catalogue record and pLannotate feature annotations shown in this document.]
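Description:
EF1a_KLF14_P2A_Hygro_Barcode is a barcoded HIV-1-based lentiviral transfer plasmid for constitutive expression of human KLF14 (also known as BTEB5) in mammalian cells. The parental backbone is not named in the record. In bacteria it is maintained through a high-copy ColE1/pUC-type origin and selected with ampicillin via the β-lactamase gene. An f1 origin is also present. Outside the viral region the backbone carries an SV40/EM7-driven bleomycin/Zeocin resistance cassette with an SV40 polyadenylation signal. The catalogue, however, lists only hygromycin as the mammalian selectable marker.

The viral genome is transcribed in packaging cells from a CMV enhancer/promoter fused to a truncated 5' LTR. This is followed by the Ψ packaging signal with a gag fragment, the Rev response element for Rev-dependent nuclear export, and the cPPT/CTS, which aids nuclear import of the reverse-transcribed genome. The internal expression unit uses the EF-1α promoter to drive the 969 bp KLF14 coding sequence. According to the construct name, KLF14 is linked by a P2A self-cleaving peptide to the hygromycin phosphotransferase gene (hph), so a single transcript would yield both the transcription factor and the selection marker. The P2A and the barcode are not annotated as separate features. The barcode's exact position is therefore not stated, although it is described as enabling transcript detection. Downstream lie a nef fragment, a single loxP site, a truncated 3' LTR and a bGH polyadenylation signal.

The construct was made for pooled overexpression screens of cellular reprogramming. In these screens, transduced cells are selected with hygromycin, and the expressed barcode identifies the delivered gene in single-cell RNA-seq and fitness readouts.
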