Addgene plasmid #120500: EF1a_KLF14_P2A_Hygro_Barcode
Purpose: Barcoded lentiviral vector to express KLF14 in mammalian cells under control of EF1a promoter. Barcoded for transcript detection in single cell RNA-seq.
Depositing lab: Prashant Mali. Depositing organization: University of California, San Diego (UCSD). Publication: Mapping Cellular Reprogramming via Pooled Overexpression Screens with Paired Fitness and Single-Cell RNA-Sequencing Readout. Parekh U, Wu Y, Zhao D, Worlikar A, Shah N, Zhang K, Mali P. Cell Syst. 2018 Nov 12. pii: S2405-4712(18)30433-2. doi: 10.1016/j.cels.2018.10.008. PubMed 30448000.
Backbone
  Vector backbone: Unknown
  Backbone size w/o insert (bp): 9514
  Vector type: Lentiviral
  Selectable markers: Hygromycin
Growth in bacteria
  Bacterial resistance: Ampicillin, 100 μg/mL
  Growth temperature: 37°C
  Growth strain: Stbl3
  Copy number: High Copy
Gene/Insert
  Gene/Insert name: KLF14
  Species: H. sapiens (human)
  Insert size (bp): 969
  Entrez Gene: KLF14 (a.k.a. BTEB5)
  Promoter: EF1a
  Cloning method: Gibson Cloning
  Sequencing primers: 5′ 5'-ttctcaagcctcagacagtgg-3'
Terms and licenses: Academic/Nonprofit Terms; Industry Terms: Not Available to Industry
Depositor comments: 5' cloning site: BamHI (not destroyed), 3' cloning site: BamHI (not destroyed).
How to cite: EF1a_KLF14_P2A_Hygro_Barcode was a gift from Prashant Mali (Addgene plasmid # 120500 ; http://n2t.net/addgene:120500 ; RRID:Addgene_120500)
