>Addgene plasmid #120500 | EF1a_KLF14_P2A_Hygro_Barcode | depositor partial sequence | sequence record 228868 | KLF14 gene
ATGTCAGCCGCAGTCGCATGCCTTGATTACTTCGCGGCCGAGTGTCTTGTTTCCATGTCAGCGGGGGCTG
TCGTTCACAGAAGACCACCAGACCCGGAGGGAGCGGGAGGGGCAGCTGGATCTGAAGTCGGCGCGGCTCC
ACCTGAATCAGCGCTTCCCGGCCCTGGTCCTCCAGGTCCCGCTAGCGTGCCCCAACTCCCACAAGTGCCT
GCTCCGAGTCCTGGAGCGGGCGGAGCAGCCCCGCATCTCCTTGCAGCATCAGTGTGGGCCGATCTTCGCG
GAAGCTCCGGGGAGGGCTCCTGGGAAAACAGCGGAGAGGCCCCGCGAGCTTCAAGCGGCTTTTCCGATCC
AATCCCTTGCAGTGTTCAAACCCCATGCTCCGAGCTCGCGCCCGCGTCCGGAGCTGCGGCAGTGTGCGCA
CCTGAAAGCTCATCCGATGCGCCGGCCGTTCCATCTGCGCCAGCTGCTCCCGGTGCACCCGCAGCATCTG
GCGGCTTTAGTGGTGGAGCTCTTGGGGCGGGTCCCGCCCCTGCGGCGGATCAAGCTCCTCGCAGGCGCAG
TGTTACGCCCGCAGCAAAACGGCATCAATGCCCCTTTCCTGGTTGTACAAAAGCATACTATAAGTCATCC
CATCTCAAGAGTCACCAGAGGACGCATACAGGTGAGAGACCTTTTAGCTGTGACTGGCTCGATTGCGACA
AGAAATTTACGCGGAGCGACGAACTTGCGCGGCACTACCGCACTCACACTGGAGAAAAGAGGTTCTCTTG
TCCCCTGTGTCCCAAGCAGTTCTCACGCAGTGATCACTTGACAAAACATGCTAGGAGACATCCAACATAC
CATCCCGACATGATAGAGTATCGAGGTAGGCGACGCACACCTAGAATTGATCCTCCGCTGACTAGTGAAG
TCGAGTCAAGTGCCAGTGGAAGCGGACCGGGTCCCGCGCCCTCATTTACAACCTGTCTT
