>Addgene plasmid #120500 | EF1a_KLF14_P2A_Hygro_Barcode | depositor partial sequence | sequence record 228869 | KLF14 barcode
CTCTTATTTCTCCCGTATCT
